Addgene plasmid #37163: UQ4861
Depositing lab: Gary Roberts. Depositing organization: University of Wisconsin, Madison. Publication: RcoM: a new single-component transcriptional regulator of CO metabolism in bacteria. Kerby RL, Youn H, Roberts GP. J Bacteriol. 2008 May;190(9):3336-43. Epub 2008 Mar 7. 10.1128/JB.00033-08 PubMed 18326575.
Backbone
  Vector backbone: pUX2424
Growth in bacteria
  Bacterial resistance: Ampicillin, 100 μg/mL
  Growth temperature: 37°C
  Growth strain: DH5alpha
  Copy number: High Copy
Gene/Insert
  Gene/Insert name: ~1200-bp fragment from Burkholderia xenovorans LB400 cloned into pEXT20
  Species: Burkholderia xenovorans
  Cloning method: Unknown
  Sequencing primers: 5′ NA; 3′ pRcoM1bs-R
Terms and licenses: Academic/Nonprofit Terms; Industry Terms: Not Available to Industry
Depositor comments: This strain contains Roberts lab plasmid pUX2424 which contains ~1200bp fragment from Burkholderia xenovorans LB400 with introduced terminal HindIII and SalI sites [such that HindIII – (<-rcoM1 – intergenic region – coxM1′->) – SalI] cloned into pEXT20. Suitable template for amplification and mutagenesis. For strain usage see attached pdf.
How to cite: UQ4861 was a gift from Gary Roberts (Addgene plasmid # 37163)
