[The description below was written by a language model from this plasmid's Addgene catalogue record.]
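Description:
UQ4861 is the strain designation for an Escherichia coli DH5alpha isolate carrying the plasmid pUX2424, a bacterial construct built in the pEXT20 vector. It is maintained as a high-copy plasmid under ampicillin selection. No feature table accompanies the record, so the origin of replication, any vector promoter and other backbone elements are not itemised, and the cloning method is listed as unknown.

The insert is a fragment of roughly 1200 bp from Burkholderia xenovorans LB400, bounded by HindIII and SalI sites that were introduced at its ends. As described by the depositor, the fragment contains the rcoM1 gene, the adjacent intergenic region, and the start of coxM1 (a truncated coxM1′). The two coding regions are divergently oriented, with rcoM1 reading toward the HindIII end and coxM1′ reading toward the SalI end. This layout places the shared intergenic region, which would be expected to hold the regulatory sequences for both genes, in the middle of the insert. The associated publication characterises RcoM as a single-component transcriptional regulator of carbon monoxide metabolism in bacteria, so the cloned segment captures the regulator gene together with the neighbouring upstream region of a cox (CO oxidation) gene.

The depositor describes the plasmid as a suitable template for amplification and mutagenesis, meaning it serves mainly as a source clone for generating rcoM1 variants or altered versions of the intergenic region rather than as a finished expression or reporter construct. The record does not state whether rcoM1 is expressed from a vector promoter in this configuration.
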