>Addgene plasmid #37163 | UQ4861 | addgene partial sequence | sequence record 47859 | pRcoM1bs-R 5'-GAGAGGCGGTTTGCGTATT
AGTGAGACGGGCACAGCTGATTGCCCTTCACCGCCTGGCCCTGAGAGAGTTGCAGCAAGCGGTCCACGCT
GGTTTGCCCCAGCAGGCGAAAATCCTGTTTGATGGTGGTTAACGGCGGGATATAACATGAGCTGTCTTCG
GTATCGTCGTATCCCACTACCGAGATATCCGCACCAACGCGCAGCCCGGACTCGGTAATGGCGCGCATTG
CGCCCAGCGCCATCTGATCGTTGGCAACCAGCATCGCAGTGGGAACGATGCCCTCATTCAGCATTTGCAT
GGTTTGTTGAAAACCGGACATGGCACTCCAGTCGCCTTCCCGTTCCGCTATCGGCTGAATTTGATTGCGA
GTGAGATATTTATGCCAGCCAGCCAGACGCAGACGCGCCGAGACAGAACTTAATGGGCCCGCTAACAGCG
CGATTTGCTGGTGACCCAATGCGACCAGATGCTCCACGCCCAGTCGCGTACCGTCTTCATGGGAGAAAAT
AATACTGTTGATGGGTGTCTGGTCAGAGACATCAAGAAATAACGCCGGAACATTAGTGCAGGCAGCTTCC
ACAGCAATGGCATCCTGGTCATCCAGCGGATAGTTAATGATCAGCCCACTGACGCGTTGCGCGAGAAGAT
TGTGCACCGCCGCTTTACAGGCTTCGACGCCGCTTCGTTCTACCATCGACACCACCACGCTGGCACCCAG
TTGATCGGCGCGAGATTTAATCGCCGCGACAATTTGCGACGGCGCGTGCAGGGCCAGACTGGAGGTGGCA
ACGCCAATCAGCAACGACTGTTTGCCCGCCAGTTGTTGTGCCACGCGGTTGGGAATGTAATTCAGCTCCG
CCATCGCCGCTTCCA
