>Addgene plasmid #37163 | UQ4861 | addgene partial sequence | sequence record 49492 | M13pUC-rev 5'-AGCGGATAACAATTTCACACAGG-3'
TGACTGGTCCGGGGATCTCTAGAGTCGACGGATCACACTGGCCTCCTTTGTCGTCAAAGTCGCACGGCCG
GAAACGTCACGGGCCTTTAAGCAAGGATTTCACAATGCAATGCAGCAATTCAACGCAATTTCCCGAACGG
CGGGTTCACGCGCGCCAACTAGCGGAAAACGTACATGAAACCCGAACCGGCCGGCTGGTGCCGCCGTGAC
AGCGCCTGTTCGCTCGCGCGCGGCGGACAGCACGATTGCGCGACGCAACGGGCCCTTTCATGCCGGTTTC
CCGAACGGCGGGTTTACCTGCGTGAACGACCCGGAAATTTGCGCGAAAATCGGTAGATAGCGATACTGCA
AGATAAAAATCGCCTGAGAGCGTGGACAGCCCCATGAGGACAGGAGAGCCCGCATGAAATCGTCTGAGCC
CGCTTCCGTATCGGCGGCCGAGCGCCGCGCGGAGACGTTCCAGCACAAGCTCGAGCAGTTCAATCCGGGG
ATCGTCTGGCTGGACCAGCACGGCCGCGTCACGGCATTCAACGACGTCGCGCTGCAAATTCTCGGGCCGG
CCGGCGAGCAATCGCTAGGCGTGGCGCAGGATAGTCTGTTCGGCATCGACGTGGTGCAACTGCACCCGGA
GAAAAGCCGCGACAAGCTGCGCTTCCTGCTGCAGTCGAAAGACGTGGGTGGCTGCCCGGTCAAGTCGCCG
CCGCCGGTGGCGATGATGATCAATATTCCCGACCGGATCTGTGATCAGTTCA
